>Addgene plasmid #86924 | HUWE1-sgRNA-1 | addgene partial sequence | sequence record 175360 | Addgene Partial NGS Result
GCCTTCGCCCCGTGCCCCGCTCCGCCGCCGCCTCGCGCCGCCCGCCCCGGCTCTGACTGACCGCGTTACT
CCCACAGGTGAGCGGGCGGGACGGCCCTTCTCCTCCGGGCTGTAATTAGCTGAGCAAGAGGTAAGGGTTT
AAGGGATGGTTGGTTGGTGGGGTATTAATGTTTAATTACCTGGAGCACCTGCCTGAAATCACTTTTTTTC
AGGTTGGACCGGTGCCACCATGGACTATAAGGACCACGACGGAGACTACAAGGATCATGATATTGATTAC
AAAGACGATGACGATAAGATGGCCCCAAAGAAGAAGCGGAAGGTCGGTATCCACGGAGTCCCAGCAGCCG
ACAAGAAGTACAGCATCGGCCTGGCCATCGGCACCAACTCTGTGGGCTGGGCCGTGATCACCGACGAGTA
CAAGGTGCCCAGCAAGAAATTCAAGGTGCTGGGCAACACCGACCGGCACAGCATCAAGAAGAACCTGATC
GGAGCCCTGCTGTTCGACAGCGGCGAAACAGCCGAGGCCACCCGGCTGAAGAGAACCGCCAGAAGAAGAT
ACACCAGACGGAAGAACCGGATCTGCTATCTGCAAGAGATCTTCAGCAACGAGATGGCCAAGGTGGACGA
CAGCTTCTTCCACAGACTGGAAGAGTCCTTCCTGGTGGAAGAGGATAAGAAGCACGAGCGGCACCCCATC
TTCGGCAACATCGTGGACGAGGTGGCCTACCACGAGAAGTACCCCACCATCTACCACCTGAGAAAGAAAC
TGGTGGACAGCACCGACAAGGCCGACCTGCGGCTGATCTATCTGGCCCTGGCCCACATGATCAAGTTCCG
GGGCCACTTCCTGATCGAGGGCGACCTGAACCCCGACAACAGCGACGTGGACAAGCTGTTCATCCAGCTG
GTGCAGACCTACAACCAGCTGTTCGAGGAAAACCCCATCAACGCCAGCGGCGTGGACGCCAAGGCCATCC
TGTCTGCCAGACTGAGCAAGAGCAGACGGCTGGAAAATCTGATCGCCCAGCTGCCCGGCGAGAAGAAGAA
TGGCCTGTTCGGAAACCTGATTGCCCTGAGCCTGGGCCTGACCCCCAACTTCAAGAGCAACTTCGACCTG
GCCGAGGATGCCAAACTGCAGCTGAGCAAGGACACCTACGACGACGACCTGGACAACCTGCTGGCCCAGA
TCGGCGACCAGTACGCCGACCTGTTTCTGGCCGCCAAGAACCTGTCCGACGCCATCCTGCTGAGCGACAT
CCTGAGAGTGAACACCGAGATCACCAAGGCCCCCCTGAGCGCCTCTATGATCAAGAGATACGACGAGCAC
CACCAGGACCTGACCCTGCTGAAAGCTCTCGTGCGGCAGCAGCTGCCTGAGAAGTACAAAGAGATTTTCT
TCGACCAGAGCAAGAACGGCTACGCCGGCTACATTGACGGCGGAGCCAGCCAGGAAGAGTTCTACAAGTT
CATCAAGCCCATCCTGGAAAAGATGGACGGCACCGAGGAACTGCTCGTGAAGCTGAACAGAGAGGACCTG
CTGCGGAAGCAGCGGACCTTCGACAACGGCAGCATCCCCCACCAGATCCACCTGGGAGAGCTGCACGCCA
TTCTGCGGCGGCAGGAAGATTTTTACCCATTCCTGAAGGACAACCGGGAAAAGATCGAGAAGATCCTGAC
CTTCCGCATCCCCTACTACGTGGGCCCTCTGGCCAGGGGAAACAGCAGATTCGCCTGGATGACCAGAAAG
AGCGAGGAAACCATCACCCCCTGGAACTTCGAGGAAGTGGTGGACAAGGGCGCTTCCGCCCAGAGCTTCA
TCGAGCGGATGACCAACTTCGATAAGAACCTGCCCAACGAGAAGGTGCTGCCCAAGCACAGCCTGCTGTA
CGAGTACTTCACCGTGTATAACGAGCTGACCAAAGTGAAATACGTGACCGAGGGAATGAGAAAGCCCGCC
TTCCTGAGCGGCGAGCAGAAAAAGGCCATCGTGGACCTGCTGTTCAAGACCAACCGGAAAGTGACCGTGA
AGCAGCTGAAAGAGGACTACTTCAAGAAAATCGAGTGCTTCGACTCCGTGGAAATCTCCGGCGTGGAAGA
TCGGTTCAACGCCTCCCTGGGCACATACCACGATCTGCTGAAAATTATCAAGGACAAGGACTTCCTGGAC
AATGAGGAAAACGAGGACATTCTGGAAGATATCGTGCTGACCCTGACACTGTTTGAGGACAGAGAGATGA
TCGAGGAACGGCTGAAAACCTATGCCCACCTGTTCGACGACAAAGTGATGAAGCAGCTGAAGCGGCGGAG
ATACACCGGCTGGGGCAGGCTGAGCCGGAAGCTGATCAACGGCATCCGGGACAAGCAGTCCGGCAAGACA
ATCCTGGATTTCCTGAAGTCCGACGGCTTCGCCAACAGAAACTTCATGCAGCTGATCCACGACGACAGCC
TGACCTTTAAAGAGGACATCCAGAAAGCCCAGGTGTCCGGCCAGGGCGATAGCCTGCACGAGCACATTGC
CAATCTGGCCGGCAGCCCCGCCATTAAGAAGGGCATCCTGCAGACAGTGAAGGTGGTGGACGAGCTCGTG
AAAGTGATGGGCCGGCACAAGCCCGAGAACATCGTGATCGAAATGGCCAGAGAGAACCAGACCACCCAGA
AGGGACAGAAGAACAGCCGCGAGAGAATGAAGCGGATCGAAGAGGGCATCAAAGAGCTGGGCAGCCAGAT
CCTGAAAGAACACCCCGTGGAAAACACCCAGCTGCAGAACGAGAAGCTGTACCTGTACTACCTGCAGAAT
GGGCGGGATATGTACGTGGACCAGGAACTGGACATCAACCGGCTGTCCGACTACGATGTGGACCATATCG
TGCCTCAGAGCTTTCTGAAGGACGACTCCATCGACAACAAGGTGCTGACCAGAAGCGACAAGAACCGGGG
CAAGAGCGACAACGTGCCCTCCGAAGAGGTCGTGAAGAAGATGAAGAACTACTGGCGGCAGCTGCTGAAC
GCCAAGCTGATTACCCAGAGAAAGTTCGACAATCTGACCAAGGCCGAGAGAGGCGGCCTGAGCGAACTGG
ATAAGGCCGGCTTCATCAAGAGACAGCTGGTGGAAACCCGGCAGATCACAAAGCACGTGGCACAGATCCT
GGACTCCCGGATGAACACTAAGTACGACGAGAATGACAAGCTGATCCGGGAAGTGAAAGTGATCACCCTG
AAGTCCAAGCTGGTGTCCGATTTCCGGAAGGATTTCCAGTTTTACAAAGTGCGCGAGATCAACAACTACC
ACCACGCCCACGACGCCTACCTGAACGCCGTCGTGGGAACCGCCCTGATCAAAAAGTACCCTAAGCTGGA
AAGCGAGTTCGTGTACGGCGACTACAAGGTGTACGACGTGCGGAAGATGATCGCCAAGAGCGAGCAGGAA
ATCGGCAAGGCTACCGCCAAGTACTTCTTCTACAGCAACATCATGAACTTTTTCAAGACCGAGATTACCC
TGGCCAACGGCGAGATCCGGAAGCGGCCTCTGATCGAGACAAACGGCGAAACCGGGGAGATCGTGTGGGA
TAAGGGCCGGGATTTTGCCACCGTGCGGAAAGTGCTGAGCATGCCCCAAGTGAATATCGTGAAAAAGACC
GAGGTGCAGACAGGCGGCTTCAGCAAAGAGTCTATCCTGCCCAAGAGGAACAGCGATAAGCTGATCGCCA
GAAAGAAGGACTGGGACCCTAAGAAGTACGGCGGCTTCGACAGCCCCACCGTGGCCTATTCTGTGCTGGT
GGTGGCCAAAGTGGAAAAGGGCAAGTCCAAGAAACTGAAGAGTGTGAAAGAGCTGCTGGGGATCACCATC
ATGGAAAGAAGCAGCTTCGAGAAGAATCCCATCGACTTTCTGGAAGCCAAGGGCTACAAAGAAGTGAAAA
AGGACCTGATCATCAAGCTGCCTAAGTACTCCCTGTTCGAGCTGGAAAACGGCCGGAAGAGAATGCTGGC
CTCTGCCGGCGAACTGCAGAAGGGAAACGAACTGGCCCTGCCCTCCAAATATGTGAACTTCCTGTACCTG
GCCAGCCACTATGAGAAGCTGAAGGGCTCCCCCGAGGATAATGAGCAGAAACAGCTGTTTGTGGAACAGC
ACAAGCACTACCTGGACGAGATCATCGAGCAGATCAGCGAGTTCTCCAAGAGAGTGATCCTGGCCGACGC
TAATCTGGACAAAGTGCTGTCCGCCTACAACAAGCACCGGGATAAGCCCATCAGAGAGCAGGCCGAGAAT
ATCATCCACCTGTTTACCCTGACCAATCTGGGAGCCCCTGCCGCCTTCAAGTACTTTGACACCACCATCG
ACCGGAAGAGGTACACCAGCACCAAAGAGGTGCTGGACGCCACCCTGATCCACCAGAGCATCACCGGCCT
GTACGAGACACGGATCGACCTGTCTCAGCTGGGAGGCGACAAAAGGCCGGCGGCCACGAAAAAGGCCGGC
CAGGCAAAAAAGAAAAAGTAAGAATTCCTAGAGCTCGCTGATCAGCCTCGACTGTGCCTTCTAGTTGCCA
GCCATCTGTTGTTTGCCCCTCCCCCGTGCCTTCCTTGACCCTGGAAGGTGCCACTCCCACTGTCCTTTCC
TAATAAAATGAGGAAATTGCATCGCATTGTCTGAGTAGGTGTCATTCTATTCTGGGGGGTGGGGTGGGGC
AGGACAGCAAGGGGGAGGATTGGGAAGAGAATAGCAGGCATGCTGGGGAGCGGCCGCAGGAACCCCTAGT
GATGGAGTTGGCCACTCCCTCTCTGCGCGCTCGCTCGCTCACTGAGGCCGGGCGACCAAAGGTCGCCCGA
CGCCCGGGCTTTGCCCGGGCGGCCTCAGTGAGCGAGCGAGCGCGCAGCTGCCTGCAGGGGCGCCTGATGC
GGTATTTTCTCCTTACGCATCTGTGCGGTATTTCACACCGCATA
[95 nt withheld, positions 4945-5039]
T
[46 nt withheld, positions 5041-5086]
C
[141 nt withheld, positions 5088-5228]
CCTTTGACGTTGGAGTCCACGTTCTTT
[37 nt withheld, positions 5256-5292]
ACTCTATCTCGGGCTATTCTTTTGATTTATAAGGGATTTTGCCGATTTCGGTCTATTGGTTAAAAAATGA
GCTGATTTAACAAAAATTTAACGCGAATTTTAACAAAATATTAACGTTTACAATTTTATGGTGCACTCTC
AGTACAATCTGCTCTGATGCCGCATAGTTAAGCCAGCCCCGACACCCGCCAACACCCGCTGACGCGCCCT
GACGGGCTTGTCTGCTCCCGGCATCCGCTTACAGACAAGCTGTGACCGTCTCCGGGAGCTGCATGTGTCA
GAGGTTTTCACCGTCATCACCGAAACGCGCGAGACGAAAGGGCCTCGTGATACGCCTATTTTTATAGGTT
AATGTCATGATAATAATGGTTTCTTAGACGTCAGGTGGCACTTTTCGGGGAAATGTGCGCGGAACCCCTA
TTTGTTTATTTTTCTAAATACATTCAAATATGTATCCGCTCATGAGACAATAACCCTGATAAATGCTTCA
ATAATATTGAAAAAGGAAGAGTATGAGTATTCAACATTTCCGTGTCGCCCTTATTCCCTTTTTTGCGGCA
TTTTGCCTTCCTGTTTTTGCTCACCCAGAAACGCTGGTGAAAGTAAAAGATGCTGAAGATCAGTTGGGTG
CACGAGTGGGTTACATCGAACTGGATCTCAACAGCGGTAAGATCCTTGAGAGTTTTCGCCCCGAAGAACG
TTTTCCAATGATGAGCACTTTTAAAGTTCTGCTATGTGGCGCGGTATTATCCCGTATTGACGCCGGGCAA
GAGCAACTCGGTCGCCGCATACACTATTCTCAGAATGACTTGGTTGAGTACTCACCAGTCACAGAAAAGC
ATCTTACGGATGGCATGACAGTAAGAGAATTATGCAGTGCTGCCATAACCATGAGTGATAACACTGCGGC
CAACTTACTTCTGACAACGATCGGAGGACCGAAGGAGCTAACCGCTTTTTTGCACAACATGGGGGATCAT
GTAACTCGCCTTGATCGTTGGGAACCGGAGCTGAATGAAGCCATACCAAACGACGAGCGTGACACCACGA
TGCCTGTAGCAATGGCAACAACGTTGCGCAAACTATTAACTGGCGAACTACTTACTCTAGCTTCCCGGCA
ACAATTAATAGACTGGATGGAGGCGGATAAAGTTGCAGGACCACTTCTGCGCTCGGCCCTTCCGGCTGGC
TGGTTTATTGCTGATAAATCTGGAGCCGGTGAGCGTGGAAGCCGCGGTATCATTGCAGCACTGGGGCCAG
ATGGTAAGCCCTCCCGTATCGTAGTTATCTACACGACGGGGAGTCAGGCAACTATGGATGAACGAAATAG
ACAGATCGCTGAGATAGGTGCCTCACTGATTAAGCATTGGTAACTGTCAGACCAAGTTTACTCATATATA
CTTTAGATTGATTTAAAACTTCATTTTTAATTTAAAAGGATCTAGGTGAAGATCCTTTTTGATAATCTCA
TGACCAAAATCCCTTAACGTGAGTTTTCGTTCCACTGAGCGTCAGACCCCGTAGAAAAGATCAAAGGATC
TTCTTGAGATCCTTTTTTTCTGCGCGTAATCTGCTGCTTGCAAACAAAAAAACCACCGCTACCAGCGGTG
GTTTGTTTGCCGGATCAAGAGCTACCAACTCTTTTTCCGAAGGTAACTGGCTTCAGCAGAGCGCAGATAC
CAAATACTGTTCTTCTAGTGTAGCCGTAGTTAGGCCACCACTTCAAGAACTCTGTAGCACCGCCTACATA
CCTCGCTCTGCTAATCCTGTTACCAGTGGCTGCTGCCAGTGGCGATAAGTCGTGTCTTACCGGGTTGGAC
TCAAGACGATAGTTACCGGATAAGGCGCAGCGGTCGGGCTGAACGGGGGGTTCGTGCACACAGCCCAGCT
TGGAGCGAACGACCTACACCGAACTGAGATACCTACAGCGTGAGCTATGAGAAAGCGCCACGCTTCCCGA
AGGGAGAAAGGCGGACAGGTATCCGGTAAGCGGCAGGGTCGGAACAGGAGAGCGCACGAGGGAGCTTCCA
GGGGGAAACGCCTGGTATCTTTATAGTCCTGTCGGGTTTCGCCACCTCTGACTTGAGCGTCGATTTTTGT
GATGCTCGTCAGGGGGGCGGAGCCTATGGAAAAACGCCAGCAACGCGGCCTTTTTACGGTTCCTGGCCTT
TTGCTGGCCTTTTGCTCACATGTGAGGGCCTATTTCCCATGATTCCTTCATATTTGCATATACGATACAA
GGCTGTTAGAGAGATAATTGGAATTAATTTGACTGTAAACACAAAGATATTAGTACAAAATACGTGACGT
AGAAAGTAATAATTTCTTGGGTAGTTTGCAGTTTTAAAATTATGTTTTAAAATGGACTATCATATGCTTA
CCGTAACTTGAAAGTATTTCGATTTCTTGGCTTTATATATCTTGTGGAAAGGACGAAACACCGATACACC
TACTCCCCGATTCGTTTTAGAGCTAGAAATAGCAAGTTAAAATAAGGCTAGTCCGTTATCAACTTGAAAA
AGTGGCACCGAGTCGGTGCTTTTTTGTTTTAGAGCTAGAAATAGCAAGTTAAAATAAGGCTAGTCCGTTT
TTAGCGCGTGCGCCAATTCTGCAGACAAATGGCTCTAGAGGTACCCGTTACATAACTTACGGTAAATGGC
CCGCCTGGCTGACCGCCCAACGACCCCCGCCCATTGACGTCAATAGTAACGCCAATAGGGACTTTCCATT
GACGTCAATGGGTGGAGTATTTACGGTAAACTGCCCACTTGGCAGTACATCAAGTGTATCATATGCCAAG
TACGCCCCCTATTGACGTCAATGACGGTAAATGGCCCGCCTGGCATTGTGCCCAGTACATGACCTTATGG
GACTTTCCTACTTGGCAGTACATCTACGTATTAGTCATCGCTATTACCATGGTCGAGGTGAGCCCCACGT
TCTGCTTCACTCTCCCCATCTCCCCCCCCTCCCCACCCCCAATTTTGTATTTATTTATTTTTTAATTATT
TTGTGCAGCGATGGGGG
