>Addgene plasmid #86924 | HUWE1-sgRNA-1 | depositor partial sequence | sequence record 175370 | the sgRNA sequence was covered
ATATTAGTACAAANTACGTGACGTAGAAAGTAATAATTTCTTGGGTAGTTTGCAGTTTTAAAATTATGTT
TTAAAATGGACTATCATATGCTTACCGTAACTTGAAAGTATTTCGATTTCTTGGCTTTATATATCTTGTG
GAAAGGACGAAACACCGATACACCTACTCCCCGATTCGTTTTAGAGCTAGAAATAGCAAGTTAAAATAAG
GCTAGTCCGTTATCAACTTGAAAAAGTGGCACCGAGTCGGTGCTTTTTTGTTTTAGAGCTAGAAATAGCA
AGTTAAAATAAGGCTAGTCCGTTTTTAGCGCGTGCGCCAATTCTGCAGACAAATGGCTCTAGAGGTACCC
GTTACATAACTTACGGTAAATGGCCCGCCTGGCTGACCGCCCAACGACCCCCGCCCATTGACGTCAATAG
TAACGCCAATAGGGACTTTCCATTGACGTCAATGGGTGGAGTATTTACGGTAAACTGCCCACTTGGCAGT
ACATCAAGTGTATCATATGCCAAGTACGCCCCCTATTGACGTCAATGACGGTAAATGGCCCGCCTGGCAT
TGTGCCCAGTACATGACCTTATGGGACTTTCCTACTTGGCAGTACATCTACGTATTAGTCATCGCTATTA
CCATGGTCGAGGTGAGCCCCACGTTCTGCTTCACTCTCCCCATCTCCCCCCCCTCCCCACCCCCAATTTT
GTATTTATTTATTTTTTAATTATTTTGTGCAGCGATGGGGGCGGGGGGGGGGGGGGGGGG
