[The description below was written by a language model from this plasmid's Addgene catalogue record.]
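Description:
HUWE1-sgRNA-1 is a mammalian expression plasmid for CRISPR-based targeting of the human HUWE1 gene, which encodes a HECT-domain ubiquitin ligase (also known as MULE, ARF-BP1 or LASU1). It is built on the pX330-U6-Chimeric_BB-CBh-hSpCas9 backbone, modified so that the Cas9 coding sequence carries the D10A substitution. This change inactivates the RuvC catalytic domain, converting the nuclease into a nickase that cuts only one DNA strand. The plasmid is propagated in E. coli as a high-copy vector under ampicillin selection. The record lists no mammalian selection marker, and no feature table was supplied, so element positions cannot be confirmed beyond what the catalogue fields and backbone name indicate.

The insert is a 20-nucleotide guide sequence directed against human HUWE1, cloned by restriction enzyme cloning at the BbsI sites of the backbone, where it sits upstream of the chimeric guide RNA scaffold. The record describes these sites as not destroyed. Transcription of the resulting single guide RNA is driven by the U6 promoter, an RNA polymerase III promoter suited to short, precisely initiated transcripts. As the backbone name indicates, the humanized S. pyogenes Cas9 D10A is expressed from the separate CBh hybrid promoter, so one plasmid delivers both the guide and the enzyme on transfection.

Because a nickase produces only single-strand breaks, such constructs are generally used in pairs with a second, offset guide on the opposite strand to create a double-strand break with reduced off-target cleavage. The "sgRNA-1" name is consistent with a paired design, although the record does not say so explicitly. The stated purpose is simply to express an sgRNA targeting HUWE1, and the associated study concerns the role of HUWE1 in degrading unassembled soluble proteins.
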