Addgene plasmid #86924: HUWE1-sgRNA-1
Purpose: To express sgRNA target HUWE1 gene
Depositing lab: Yihong Ye. Depositing organization: National Institute of Diabetes & Digestive & Kidney Diseases (NIDDK). Publication: The HECT domain ubiquitin ligase HUWE1 targets unassembled soluble proteins for degradation. Xu Y, Anderson DE, Ye Y. Cell Discov. 2016 Nov 8;2:16040. eCollection 2016. 10.1038/celldisc.2016.40 PubMed 27867533.
Backbone
  Vector backbone: pX330-U6-Chimeric_BB-CBh-hSpCas9(D10A)
  Modifications to backbone: Mutation D10A was introduced into the Cas9 sequence to generate a Cas9 nickase mutant.
  Vector type: Mammalian Expression
Growth in bacteria
  Bacterial resistance: Ampicillin, 100 μg/mL
  Growth temperature: 37°C
  Growth strain: DH5alpha
  Copy number: High Copy
Gene/Insert
  Gene/Insert name: HUWE1 sgRNA1 (alt name: HUWE1 sgRNA1 "ATACACCTACTCCCCGATTC")
  Species: H. sapiens (human)
  Insert size (bp): 20
  GenBank ID: NM_031407.6
  Entrez Gene: HUWE1 (a.k.a. ARF-BP1, HECTH9, HSPC272, Ib772, LASU1, MRXST, MULE, URE-B1, UREB1)
  Promoter: U6
  Cloning method: Restriction Enzyme; 5′ cloning site BbsI (not destroyed); 3′ cloning site BbsI (not destroyed)
  Sequencing primers: 5′ CAAGGCTGTTAGAGAGATAATTGGA
Terms and licenses: Academic/Nonprofit Terms; Industry Terms: Not Available to Industry
How to cite: HUWE1-sgRNA-1 was a gift from Yihong Ye (Addgene plasmid # 86924 ; http://n2t.net/addgene:86924 ; RRID:Addgene_86924)
